Addgene plasmid #21652: pIS1 DICER1 long-mut-miR103/107
Depositing lab: David Bartel. Depositing organization: Whitehead Institute for Biomedical Research. Publication: Widespread shortening of 3'UTRs by alternative cleavage and polyadenylation activates oncogenes in cancer cells. Mayr C, Bartel DP. Cell. 2009 Aug 21. 138(4):673-84. 10.1016/j.cell.2009.06.016 PubMed 19703394.
Backbone
  Vector backbone: pIS1
  Backbone manufacturer: Available from Addgene (#12179)
  Backbone size w/o insert (bp): 4085
  Vector type: Mammalian Expression, Luciferase
Growth in bacteria
  Bacterial resistance: Ampicillin, 100 μg/mL
  Growth temperature: 37°C
  Growth strain: DH5alpha
  Copy number: High Copy
Gene/Insert
  Gene/Insert name: Dicer 1 (alt name: CM11)
  Species: H. sapiens (human)
  Insert size (bp): 4200
  Mutation: Mutant miR103/107 microRNA binding sites
  Entrez Gene: DICER1 (a.k.a. DCR1, Dicer, Dicer1e, GLOW, HERNA, K12H4.8-LIKE, MNG1, RMSE2, aviD)
  Tag / fusion protein: Luciferase (N terminal on backbone)
  Cloning method: Restriction Enzyme; 5′ cloning site Xba I (not destroyed); 3′ cloning site Not I (not destroyed)
  Sequencing primers: 5′ n/a; 3′ EBV Reverse
Terms and licenses: Academic/Nonprofit Terms; Industry Terms: Not Available to Industry
Depositor comments: Long means that all functional alternative polyadenylation signals have been deleted. Mut means that all microRNA binding sites for an indicated microRNA have been mutated.
How to cite: pIS1 DICER1 long-mut-miR103/107 was a gift from David Bartel (Addgene plasmid # 21652 ; http://n2t.net/addgene:21652 ; RRID:Addgene_21652)
