[The description below was written by a language model from this plasmid's Addgene catalogue record, the feature table of its GenBank file and pLannotate feature annotations shown in this document.]
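Description:
pIS1 DICER1 long-mut-miR103/107 is a mammalian luciferase reporter plasmid built on the pIS1 backbone and used to measure how a 3′UTR influences expression of an upstream reporter. In the annotated 8,354 nt depositor sequence, the herpes simplex virus thymidine kinase promoter drives transcription through a chimeric β-globin/immunoglobulin intron into the Renilla luciferase coding sequence; a T7 promoter sits just upstream of the luciferase gene. The roughly 4.2 kb human DICER1 fragment was cloned between XbaI and NotI sites downstream of Rluc, filling the otherwise largely unannotated stretch between the luciferase gene and the SV40 polyadenylation signal. Although the catalogue lists luciferase as an N-terminal "tag", the position of the insert and the associated study on 3′UTR shortening indicate that the insert acts as the reporter's 3′UTR rather than as a fused protein. The plasmid is maintained in E. coli through a high-copy ColE1/pUC-type origin and selected with ampicillin via the β-lactamase gene.

According to the depositor's naming convention, "long" means that all functional alternative polyadenylation signals in the insert have been deleted, forcing production of the full-length 3′UTR isoform, and "mut" means that all binding sites for miR-103/107 have been mutated. Comparison with matching reporters that keep these sites would therefore show how much miR-103/107 targeting contributes to repression conferred by the long DICER1 3′UTR.

The short CEN4 and SV40 large T antigen fragments called by the automated annotation are probably incidental matches. The separate GenBank record covers only a 707 bp partial read whose sole annotation is a 12 nt Factor Xa site motif, so it adds little about the construct.
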