Features (pLannotate 1.2.2; 10 found; start..end, strand, type, name):
      8..759     +  promoter       HSV TK promoter: herpes simplex virus thymidine kinase promoter
    829..961     +  intron         chimeric intron: chimera between introns from human β-globin and immunoglobulin heavy chain genes
   1006..1024    +  promoter       T7 promoter: promoter for bacteriophage T7 RNA polymerase
   1034..1969    +  CDS            Rluc: luciferase from the anthozoan coelenterate Renilla reniformis (sea pansy)
   4455..4471    +  misc_feature   CEN4 (fragment): S. cerevisiae CEN4 centromere
   6309..6430    -  polyA_signal   SV40 poly(A) signal: SV40 polyadenylation signal
   6453..6521    -  CDS            large T antigen (fragment): large T antigen from SV40 (simian virus 40)
   6563..6667    +  promoter       AmpR promoter: bla
   6668..7528    +  CDS            AmpR: β-lactamase; bla; confers resistance to ampicillin, carbenicillin, and related antibiotics
   7699..8287    +  rep_origin     ori: high-copy-number ColE1/pMB1/pBR322/pUC origin of replication
>Addgene plasmid #21652 | pIS1 DICER1 long-mut-miR103/107 | depositor full sequence | sequence record 9945 | Author sequence
AGATCTAAATGAGTCTTCGGACCTCGCGGGGGCCGCTTAAGCGGTGGTTAGGGTTTGTCTGACGCGGGGG
GAGGGGGAAGGAACGAAACACTCTCATTCGGAGGCGGCTCGGGGTTTGGTCTTGGTGGCCACGGGCACGC
AGAAGAGCGCCGCGATCCTCTTAAGCACCCCCCCGCCCTCCGTGGAGGCGGGGGTTTGGTCGGCGGGTGG
TAACTGGCGGGCCGCTGACTCGGGCGGGTCGCGCGCCCCAGAGTGTGACCTTTTCGGTCTGCTCGCAGAC
CCCCGGGCGGCGCCGCCGCGGCGGCGACGGGCTCGCTGGGTCCTAGGCTCCATGGGGACCGTATACGTGG
ACAGGCTCTGGAGCATCCGCACGACTGCGGTGATATTACCGGAGACCTTCTGCGGGACGAGCCGGGTCAC
GCGGCTGACGCGGAGCGTCCGTTGGGCGACAAACACCAGGACGGGGCACAGGTACACTATCTTGTCACCC
GGAGGCGCGAGGGACTGCAGGAGCTTCAGGGAGTGGCGCAGCTGCTTCATCCCCGTGGCCCGTTGCTCGC
GTTTGCTGGCGGTGTCCCCGGAAGAAATATATTTGCATGTCTTTAGTTCTATGATGACACAAACCCCGCC
CAGCGTCTTGTCATTGGCGAATTCGAACACGCAGATGCAGTCGGGGCGGCGCGGTCCCAGGTCCACTTCG
CATATTAAGGTGACGCGTGTGGCCTCGAACACCGAGCGACCCTGCAGCGACCCGCTTAAAAGCTTGATTC
TTCTGACACAACAGTCTCGAACTTAAGCTGCAGAAGTTGGTCGTGAGGCACTGGGCAGGTAAGTATCAAG
GTTACAAGACAGGTTTAAGGAGACCAATAGAAACTGGGCTTGTCGAGACAGAGAAGACTCTTGCGTTTCT
GATAGGCACCTATTGGTCTTACTGACATCCACTTTGCCTTTCTCTCCACAGGTGTCCACTCCCAGTTCAA
TTACAGCTCTTAAGGCTAGAGTACTTAATACGACTCACTATAGGCTAGCCACCATGACTTCGAAAGTTTA
TGATCCAGAACAAAGGAAACGGATGATAACTGGTCCGCAGTGGTGGGCCAGATGTAAACAAATGAATGTT
CTTGATTCATTTATTAATTATTATGATTCAGAAAAACATGCAGAAAATGCTGTTATTTTTTTACATGGTA
ACGCGGCCTCTTCTTATTTATGGCGACATGTTGTGCCACATATTGAGCCAGTAGCGCGGTGTATTATACC
AGACCTTATTGGTATGGGCAAATCAGGCAAATCTGGTAATGGTTCTTATAGGTTACTTGATCATTACAAA
TATCTTACTGCATGGTTTGAACTTCTTAATTTACCAAAGAAGATCATTTTTGTCGGCCATGATTGGGGTG
CTTGTTTGGCATTTCATTATAGCTATGAGCATCAAGATAAGATCAAAGCAATAGTTCACGCTGAAAGTGT
AGTAGATGTGATTGAATCATGGGATGAATGGCCTGATATTGAAGAAGATATTGCGTTGATCAAATCTGAA
GAAGGAGAAAAAATGGTTTTGGAGAATAACTTCTTCGTGGAAACCATGTTGCCATCAAAAATCATGAGAA
AGTTAGAACCAGAAGAATTTGCAGCATATCTTGAACCATTCAAAGAGAAAGGTGAAGTTCGTCGTCCAAC
ATTATCATGGCCTCGTGAAATCCCGTTAGTAAAAGGTGGTAAACCTGACGTTGTACAAATTGTTAGGAAT
TATAATGCTTATCTACGTGCAAGTGATGATTTACCAAAAATGTTTATTGAATCGGACCCAGGATTCTTTT
CCAATGCTATTGTTGAAGGTGCCAAGAAGTTTCCTAATACTGAATTTGTCAAAGTAAAAGGTCTTCATTT
TTCGCAAGAAGATGCACCTGATGAAATGGGAAAATATATCAAATCGTTCGTTGAGCGAGTTCTCAAAAAT
GAACAATAATTCTAGGAGCTCTATACCGGTCTCGATATCACTACTAGTGTTCTAGAAACCGCTTTTTAAA
ATTCAAAACACGCAACAAAACAAAAAAAATTAAGGGGAAAATTATTTAAATCGGAAAGGAAGACTTAAAG
TTGTTAGTGAGTGGAATGAATTGAAGGCAGAATTTAAAGTTTGGTTGATAACAGGATAGATAACAGACTC
AAACATTTAACATATGTCTCAAATTTTGGAACTAATTGTAGTTTTAGTTTTTTGCGCAAACACAATCTTA
TCTTCTTTCCTCACTTCTGCTTTGTTTAAATCACAAGAGTGCTTTAATGATGACATTTAGCAAGTGCTCA
AAATAATTGACAGGTTTTGTTTTTTTTTTTTTGAGTTTATGTCAGCTTTGCTTAGTGTTAGAAGGCCATG
GAGCTTAAACCTCCAGCAGTCCCTAGGATGATGTAGATTCTTCTCCATCTCTCCGTGTGTGCAGTAGTGC
CAGTCCTGCAGTAGTTGATAAGCTGAATAGAAAGATAAGGTTTTCGAGAGGAGAAGTGCGCCAATGTTGT
CTTTTCTTTCCACGTTATACTGTGTAAGGTGATGTTCCCGGTCGCTGTTGCACCTGATAGTAAGGGACAG
ATTTTTAATGAACATTGGCTGGCATGTTGGTGAATCACATTTTAGTTTTCTGATGCCACATAGTCTTGCA
TAAAAAAGGGTTCTTGCCTTAAAAGTGAAACCTTCATGGATAGTCTTTAATCTCTGATCTTTTTGGAACA
AACTGTTTTACATTCCTTTCATTTTATTATGCATTAGACGTTGAGACAGCGTGATACTTACAACTCACTA
GTATAGTTGTAACTTATTACAGGATCATACTAAAATTTCTGTCATATGTATACTGAAGACATTTTAAAAA
CCAGAATATGTAGTCTACGGATATTTTTTATCATAAAAATGATCTTTGGCTAAACACCCCATTTTACTAA
AGTCCTCCTGCCAGGTAGTTCCCACTGATGGAAATGTTTATGGCAAATAATTTTGCCTTCTAGGCTGTTG
CTCTAACAAAATAAACCTTAGACATATCACACCTAAAATATGCGACAGATTTTATAATTGATTGGTTACT
TATTTAAGAAGCAAAACACAGCACCTTTACCCTTAGTCTCCTCACATAAATTTCTTACTATACTTTTCAT
AATGTTGCATGCATATTTCACCTACCAAAGCTGTGCTGTTAATGCCGTGAAAGTTTAACGTTTGCGATAA
ACTGCCGTAATTTTGATACATCTGTGATTTAGGTCATTAATTTAGATAAACTAGCTCATTATTTCCATCT
TTGGAAAAGGAAAAAAAAAAAAACTTCTTTAGGCATTTGCCTAAGTTTCTTTAATTAGACTTGTAGGCAC
TCTTCACTTAAATACCTCAGTTCTTCTTTTCTTTTGCATGCATTTTTCCCCTGTTTGGTGCTATGTTTAT
GTATTATGCTTGAAATTTTAATTTTTTTTTTTTTGCACTGTAACTATAATACCTCTTAATTTACCTTTTT
AAAAGCTGTGGGTCAGTCTTGCACTCCCATCAACATACCAGTAGAGGTTTGCGACAATTTGCCCCGTTAA
TTATGCTTGAAGTTTAAGAAAGCTGAGCAGAGGTGTCTCATATTTCCCAGCACATGATTCTGAACTTGAT
GCTTCGTGGAATGCGACATTTATATGTAAGTGACATTTGAATACTGTCCTTCCTGCTTTATCTGCATCAT
CCACCCACAGAGAAATGCCTCTGTGCGAGTGCACCGACAGAAAACTGTCAGCTCTGCTTTCTAAGGAACC
CTGAGTGAGGGGGGTATTAAGCTTCTCCAGTGTTTTTTGTTGTCTCCAATCTTAAACTTAAATTGAGATC
TAAATTATTAAACGAGTTTTTGAGCAAATTAGGTGACTTGTTTTAAAAATATTTAATTCCGATTTGGAAC
CTTAGATGTCTATTTGATTTTTTAAAAAACCTTAATGTAAGATATGACCAGTTAAAACAAAGCAATTCTT
GAATTATATAACTGTAAAAGTGTGCAGTTAACAAGGCTGGATGTGAATTTTATTCTGAGGGTGATTTGTG
ATCAAGTTTAATCACAAATCTCTTAATATTTATAAACTACCTGATGCCAGGAGCTTAGGGCTTTGCATTG
TGTCTAATACATTGATCCCAGTGTTACGGGATTCTCTTGATTCCTGGCACCAAAATCAGATTGTTTTCAC
AGTTATGATTCCCAGTGGGAGAAAAATGCCTCAATATATTTGTAACCTTAAGAAGAGTATTTTTTTGTTA
ATACTAAGATGTTCAAACTTAGACATGATTAGGTCATACATTCTCAGGGGTTCAAATTTCCTTCTACCAT
TCAAATGTTTTATCAACAGCAAACTTCAGCCGTTTCACTTTTTGTTGGAGAAAAATAGTAGATTTTAATT
TGACTCACAGTTTGAAGCATTCTGTGATCCCCTGGTTACTGAGTTAAAAAATAAAAAAGTACGAGTTAGA
CATATGAAATGGTTATGAACGCTTTTGTGCTGCTGATTTTTAATGCTGTAAAGTTTTCCTGTGTTTAGCT
TGTTGAAATGTTTTGCATCTGTCAATTAAGGAAAAAAAAAATCACTCTATGTTGCCCCACTTTAGAGCCC
TGTGTGCCACCCTGTGTTCCTGTGATTGCAATGTGAGACCGAATGTAATATGGAAAACCTACCAGTGGGG
TGTGGTTGTGCCCTGAGCACGTGTGTAAAGGACTGGGGAGGCGTGTCTTGAAAAAGCAACTGCAGAAATT
CCTTATGATGATTGTGTGCAAGTTAGTTAACATGAACCTTCATTTGTAAATTTTTTAAAATTTCTTTTAT
AATATGCTTTCCGCAGTCCTAACTATGCGACGTTTTATAATAGCTTTTTCCCTTCTGTTCTGTTCATGTA
GCACAGATAAGCATTGCACTTGGTACCATGCTTTACCTCATTTCAAGAAAATATGCTTAACAGAGAGGAA
AAAAATGTGGTTTGGCCTTGCTGCTGTTTTGATTTATGGAATTTGAAAAAGATAATTATAATGCCTGCAA
TGTGTCATATACTCGCACAACTTAAATAGGTCATTTTTGTCTGTGGCATTTTTACTGTTTGTGAAAGTAT
GAAACAGATTTGTTAACTGAACTCTTAATTATGTTTTTAAAATGTTTGTTATATTTCTTTTCTTTTTTCT
TTTATATTACGTGAAGTGATGAAATTTAGAATGACCTCTAACACTCCTGTAATTGTCTTTTAAAATACTG
ATATTTTTATTTGTTAATAATACTTTGCCCTCAGAAAGATTCTGATACCCTGCCTTGACAACATGAAACT
TGAGGCTGCTTTGGTTCATGAATCCAGGTGTTCCCCCGGCAGTCGGCTTCTTCAGTCGCTCCCTGGAGGC
AGGTGGGCACTGCAGAGGATCACTGGAATCCAGATCGAGCGCAGTTCATGCACAAGGCCCCGTTGATTTA
AAATATTGGATCTTGCTCCGTTAGGGTGCCTAATCCCTTTACACAAGATTGAAGCCACCAAACTGAGACC
TTGATACCTTTTTTTAACTGCATCTGAAATTATGTTAAGAGTCTTTAACCCATTTGCATTATCTGCAGAA
GAGAAACTCATGTCATGTTTATTACCTATATGGTTGTTTTAATTACATTTGAATAATTATATTTTTCCAA
CCACTGATTACTTTTCAGGAATTTAATTATTTCCAGATAAATTTCTTTATTTTATATTGTACATGAAAAG
TTTTAAAGATATGTTTAAGACCAAGACTATTAAAATGATTTTTAAAGTTGTTGGAGACGCCAATAGCAAT
ATCTAGGAAATTTGCATTGAGACCATTGTATTTTCCACTAGCAGTGAAAATGATTTTTCACAACTAACTT
GTAAATATATTTTAATCATTACTTCTTTTTTTCTAGTCCATTTTTATTTGGACATCAACCACAGACAATT
TAAATTTTATAGATGCACTAAGAATTCACTGCAGCAGCAGGTTACATAGCAAAAATGCAAAGGTGAACAG
GAAGTAAATTTCTGGCTTTTCTGCTGTAAATAGTGAAGGAAAATTACTAAAATCAAGTAAAACTAATGCA
TATTATTTGATTGACAATAAAATATTTACCATCACATGCGACAGCTGTTTTTTAAGGAACATGATGTCAT
TCATTCATACAGTAATCATGCGACAGAAATTTGCAGTCTGCACCTTATGGATCACAATTACCTTTAGTTG
TTTTTTTTGTAATAATTGTAGCCAAGTAAATCTCCAATAAAGTTATCGTCTGTTCGCGGCCGCTTCGAGC
AGACATGATAAGATACATTGATGAGTTTGGACAAACCACAACTAGAATGCAGTGAAAAAAATGCTTTATT
TGTGAAATTTGTGATGCTATTGCTTTATTTGTAACCATTATAAGCTGCAATAAACAAGTTAACAACAACA
ATTGCATTCATTTTATGTTTCAGGTTCAGGGGGAGGTGTGGGAGGTTTTTTAAAGCAAGTAAAACCTCTA
CAAATGTGGTAAAATCGATAAGGATCCAGGTGGCACTTTTCGGGGAAATGTGCGCGGAACCCCTATTTGT
TTATTTTTCTAAATACATTCAAATATGTATCCGCTCATGAGACAATAACCCTGATAAATGCTTCAATAAT
ATTGAAAAAGGAAGAGTATGAGTATTCAACATTTCCGTGTCGCCCTTATTCCCTTTTTTGCGGCATTTTG
CCTTCCTGTTTTTGCTCACCCAGAAACGCTGGTGAAAGTAAAAGATGCTGAAGATCAGTTGGGTGCACGA
GTGGGTTACATCGAACTGGATCTCAACAGCGGTAAGATCCTTGAGAGTTTTCGCCCCGAAGAACGTTTTC
CAATGATGAGCACTTTTAAAGTTCTGCTATGTGGCGCGGTATTATCCCGTATTGACGCCGGGCAAGAGCA
ACTCGGTCGCCGCATACACTATTCTCAGAATGACTTGGTTGAGTACTCACCAGTCACAGAAAAGCATCTT
ACGGATGGCATGACAGTAAGAGAATTATGCAGTGCTGCCATAACCATGAGTGATAACACTGCGGCCAACT
TACTTCTGACAACGATCGGAGGACCGAAGGAGCTAACCGCTTTTTTGCACAACATGGGGGATCATGTAAC
TCGCCTTGATCGTTGGGAACCGGAGCTGAATGAAGCCATACCAAACGACGAGCGTGACACCACGATGCCT
GTAGCAATGGCAACAACGTTGCGCAAACTATTAACTGGCGAACTACTTACTCTAGCTTCCCGGCAACAAT
TAATAGACTGGATGGAGGCGGATAAAGTTGCAGGACCACTTCTGCGCTCGGCCCTTCCGGCTGGCTGGTT
TATTGCTGATAAATCTGGAGCCGGTGAGCGTGGGTCTCGCGGTATCATTGCAGCACTGGGGCCAGATGGT
AAGCCCTCCCGTATCGTAGTTATCTACACGACGGGGAGTCAGGCAACTATGGATGAACGAAATAGACAGA
TCGCTGAGATAGGTGCCTCACTGATTAAGCATTGGTAACTGTCAGACCAAGTTTACTCATATATACTTTA
GATTGATTTAAAACTTCATTTTTAATTTAAAAGGATCTAGGTGAAGATCCTTTTTGATAATCTCATGACC
AAAATCCCTTAACGTGAGTTTTCGTTCCACTGAGCGTCAGACCCCGTAGAAAAGATCAAAGGATCTTCTT
GAGATCCTTTTTTTCTGCGCGTAATCTGCTGCTTGCAAACAAAAAAACCACCGCTACCAGCGGTGGTTTG
TTTGCCGGATCAAGAGCTACCAACTCTTTTTCCGAAGGTAACTGGCTTCAGCAGAGCGCAGATACCAAAT
ACTGTTCTTCTAGTGTAGCCGTAGTTAGGCCACCACTTCAAGAACTCTGTAGCACCGCCTACATACCTCG
CTCTGCTAATCCTGTTACCAGTGGCTGCTGCCAGTGGCGATAAGTCGTGTCTTACCGGGTTGGACTCAAG
ACGATAGTTACCGGATAAGGCGCAGCGGTCGGGCTGAACGGGGGGTTCGTGCACACAGCCCAGCTTGGAG
CGAACGACCTACACCGAACTGAGATACCTACAGCGTGAGCTATGAGAAAGCGCCACGCTTCCCGAAGGGA
GAAAGGCGGACAGGTATCCGGTAAGCGGCAGGGTCGGAACAGGAGAGCGCACGAGGGAGCTTCCAGGGGG
AAACGCCTGGTATCTTTATAGTCCTGTCGGGTTTCGCCACCTCTGACTTGAGCGTCGATTTTTGTGATGC
TCGTCAGGGGGGCGGAGCCTATGGAAAAACGCCAGCAACGCGGCCTTTTTACGGTTCCTGGCCTTTTGCT
GGCCTTTTGCTCACATGGCTCGAC
