LOCUS       Exported 707 bp ds-DNA linear SYN 29-MAY-2021
DEFINITION  synthetic linear DNA
ACCESSION   .
VERSION     .
KEYWORDS    pIS1 DICER1 long-mut-miR103/107
SOURCE      synthetic DNA construct
  ORGANISM  synthetic DNA construct
REFERENCE   1 (bases 1 to 707)
  AUTHORS   Mayr C, Bartel DP
  TITLE     Widespread shortening of 3'UTRs by alternative cleavage and
            polyadenylation activates oncogenes in cancer cells.
  JOURNAL   Cell. 2009 Aug 21. 138(4):673-84.
  PUBMED    19703394
REFERENCE   2 (bases 1 to 707)
  AUTHORS   .
  TITLE     Direct Submission
  JOURNAL   Exported May 29, 2021 from SnapGene Server 1.1.58
            http://www.snapgene.com
FEATURES             Location/Qualifiers
     source          1..707
                     /organism="synthetic DNA construct"
                     /mol_type="other DNA"
     CDS             284..295
                     /codon_start=1
                     /product="Factor Xa recognition and cleavage site"
                     /label=Factor Xa site
                     /translation="IEGR"
ORIGIN
        1 gaagtgccag aggtttccta atactgaatt tgtcaaagta aaaggtcttc atttttcgca
       61 agaagatgca cctgatgaaa tgggaaaata tatcaaatcg ttcgttgagc gagttctcaa
      121 aaatgaacaa taattctagg agctctatac cggtctcgat atcactacta gtgttctaga
      181 aaccgctttt taaaattcaa aacacgcaac aaaacaaaaa aaattaaggg gaaaattatt
      241 taaatcggaa aggaagactt aaagttgtta gtgagtggaa tgaattgaag gcagaattta
      301 aagtttggtt gataacagga tagataacag actcaaacat ttaacatatg tctcaaattt
      361 tggaactaat tgtagtttta gttttttgcg caaacacaat cttatcttct ttcctcactt
      421 ctgctttgtt taaatcacaa gagtgcttta atgatgacat ttagcaagtg ctcaaaataa
      481 ttgacaggtt ttgttttttt ttttttgagt ttatgtcagc tttgcttagt gttagaaggc
      541 catggagctt aaacctccag cagtccctag gatgatgtag attcttctcc atctctccgt
      601 gtgtgcagta gtgccagtcc tgcagtagtt gataagctga atagaaagat aaggttttcg
      661 agaggagaag tgcgccaatg ttgtcttttc tttccacgtt atactgt
//
